>Addgene plasmid #87187 | pCDNA-H1-sgRNA-mTZAP | addgene full sequence | sequence record 173801 | Addgene NGS Result
GCTCAGAGGCAGAGGCGGCCTCGGCCTCTGCATAAATAAAAAAAATTAGTCAGCCATGGGGCGGAGAATG
GGCGGAACTGGGCGGAGTTAGGGGCGGGATGGGCGGAGTTAGGGGCGGGACTATGGTTGCTGACTAATTG
AGATGCATGCTTTGCATACTTCTGCCTGCTGGGGAGCCTGGGGACTTTCCACACCTGGTTGCTGACTAAT
TGAGATGCATGCTTTGCATACTTCTGCCTGCTGGGGAGCCTGGGGACTTTCCACACCCTAACTGACACAC
ATTCCACAGAATTAATTCGCGTTAAATTTTTGTTAAATCAGCTCATTTTTTAACCAATAGGCCGAAATCG
GCAAAATCCCTTATAAATCAAAAGAATAGACCGAGATAGGGT
[37 nt withheld, positions 393-429]
AAAGAACGTGGACTCCAACGTCAAAGG
[49 nt withheld, positions 457-505]
T
[91 nt withheld, positions 507-597]
G
[124 nt withheld, positions 599-722]
GGGGATACCCCCTAGAGCCCCAGCTGGTTCTTTCCGCCTCAGAAGCCATAGAGCCCACCGCATCCCCAGC
ATGCCTAAAAAAGCACCGACTCGGTGCCACTTTTTCAAGTTGATAACGGACTAGCCTTATTTAAACTTGC
TATGCTGTTTCCAGCATAGCTCTTAAACTTCCGGTCGAATGTCCCACAGGATCTGAGTGGTCTCATACAG
AACTTATAAGATTCCCAAATCCAAAGACATTTCACGTTTATGGTGATTTCCCAGAACACATAGCGACATG
CAAATATTGCAGCTAGCTCCCGATCCGTCGACGTCAGGTGGCACTTTTCGGGGAAATGTGCGCGGAACCC
CTATTTGTTTATTTTTCTAAATACATTCAAATATGTATCCGCTCATGAGACAATAACCCTGATAAATGCT
TCAATAATATTGAAAAAGGAAGAGTATGAGTATTCAACATTTCCGTGTCGCCCTTATTCCCTTTTTTGCG
GCATTTTGCCTTCCTGTTTTTGCTCACCCAGAAACGCTGGTGAAAGTAAAAGATGCTGAAGATCAGTTGG
GTGCACGAGTGGGTTACATCGAACTGGATCTCAACAGCGGTAAGATCCTTGAGAGTTTTCGCCCCGAAGA
ACGTTTTCCAATGATGAGCACTTTTAAAGTTCTGCTATGTGGCGCGGTATTATCCCGTATTGACGCCGGG
CAAGAGCAACTCGGTCGCCGCATACACTATTCTCAGAATGACTTGGTTGAGTACTCACCAGTCACAGAAA
AGCATCTTACGGATGGCATGACAGTAAGAGAATTATGCAGTGCTGCCATAACCATGAGTGATAACACTGC
GGCCAACTTACTTCTGACAACGATCGGAGGACCGAAGGAGCTAACCGCTTTTTTGCACAACATGGGGGAT
CATGTAACTCGCCTTGATCGTTGGGAACCGGAGCTGAATGAAGCCATACCAAACGACGAGCGTGACACCA
CGATGCCTGTAGCAATGGCAACAACGTTGCGCAAACTATTAACTGGCGAACTACTTACTCTAGCTTCCCG
GCAACAATTAATAGACTGGATGGAGGCGGATAAAGTTGCAGGACCACTTCTGCGCTCGGCCCTTCCGGCT
GGCTGGTTTATTGCTGATAAATCTGGAGCCGGTGAGCGTGGGTCTCGCGGTATCATTGCAGCACTGGGGC
CAGATGGTAAGCCCTCCCGTATCGTAGTTATCTACACGACGGGGAGTCAGGCAACTATGGATGAACGAAA
TAGACAGATCGCTGAGATAGGTGCCTCACTGATTAAGCATTGGTAACTGTCAGACCAAGTTTACTCATAT
ATACTTTAGATTGATTTAAAACTTCATTTTTAATTTAAAAGGATCTAGGTGAAGATCCTTTTTGATAATC
TCATGACCAAAATCCCTTAACGTGAGTTTTCGTTCCACTGAGCGTCAGACCCCGTAGAAAAGATCAAAGG
ATCTTCTTGAGATCCTTTTTTTCTGCGCGTAATCTGCTGCTTGCAAACAAAAAAACCACCGCTACCAGCG
GTGGTTTGTTTGCCGGATCAAGAGCTACCAACTCTTTTTCCGAAGGTAACTGGCTTCAGCAGAGCGCAGA
TACCAAATACTGTTCTTCTAGTGTAGCCGTAGTTAGGCCACCACTTCAAGAACTCTGTAGCACCGCCTAC
ATACCTCGCTCTGCTAATCCTGTTACCAGTGGCTGCTGCCAGTGGCGATAAGTCGTGTCTTACCGGGTTG
GACTCAAGACGATAGTTACCGGATAAGGCGCAGCGGTCGGGCTGAACGGGGGGTTCGTGCACACAGCCCA
GCTTGGAGCGAACGACCTACACCGAACTGAGATACCTACAGCGTGAGCTATGAGAAAGCGCCACGCTTCC
CGAAGGGAGAAAGGCGGACAGGTATCCGGTAAGCGGCAGGGTCGGAACAGGAGAGCGCACGAGGGAGCTT
CCAGGGGGAAACGCCTGGTATCTTTATAGTCCTGTCGGGTTTCGCCACCTCTGACTTGAGCGTCGATTTT
TGTGATGCTCGTCAGGGGGGCGGAGCCTATGGAAAAACGCCAGCAACGCGGCCTTTTTACGGTTCCTGGC
CTTTTGCTGGCCTTTTGCTCACATGTTCTTTCCTGCGTTATCCCCTGATTCTGTGGATAACCGTATTACC
GCCTTTGAGTGAGCTGATACCGCTCGCCGCAGCCGAACGACCGAGCGCAGCGAGTCAGTGAGCGAGGAAG
CGGAAGAGCGCCCAATACGCAAACCGCCTCTCCCCGCGCGTTGGCCGATTCATTAATGCAGCTGGCACGA
CAGGTTTCCCGACTGGAAAGCGGGCAGTGAGCGCAACGCAATTAATGTGAGTTAGCTCACTCATTAGGCA
CCCCAGGCTTTACACTTTATGCTTCCGGCTCGTATGTTGTGTGGAATTGTGAGCGGATAACAATTTCACA
CAGGAAACAGCTATGACCATGATTACGCCAAGCTCTAGCTAGAGGTCGACGGTATACAGACATGATAAGA
TACATTGATGAGTTTGGACAAACCACAACTAGAATGCAGTGAAAAAAATGCTTTATTTGTGAAATTTGTG
ATGCTATTGCTTTATTTGTAACCATTATAAGCTGCAATAAACAAGTTGGGGTGGGCGAAGAACTCCAGCA
TGAGATCCCCGCGCTGGAGGATCATCCAGCCGGCGTCCCGGAAAACGATTCCGAAGCCCAACCTTTCATA
GAAGGCGGCGGTGGAATCGAAATCTCGTGATGGCAGGTTGGGCGTCGCTTGGTCGGTCATTTCGAACCCC
AGAGTCCCGCTCAGAAGAACTCGTCAAGAAGGCGATAGAAGGCGATGCGCTGCGAATCGGGAGCGGCGAT
ACCGTAAAGCACGAGGAAGCGGTCAGCCCATTCGCCGCCAAGCTCTTCAGCAATATCACGGGTAGCCAAC
GCTATGTCCTGATAGCGGTCCGCCACACCCAGCCGGCCACAGTCGATGAATCCAGAAAAGCGGCCATTTT
CCACCATGATATTCGGCAAGCAGGCATCGCCATGGGTCACGACGAGATCCTCGCCGTCGGGCATGCGCGC
CTTGAGCCTGGCGAACAGTTCGGCTGGCGCGAGCCCCTGATGCTCTTCGTCCAGATCATCCTGATCGACA
AGACCGGCTTCCATCCGAGTACGTGCTCGCTCGATGCGATGTTTCGCTTGGTGGTCGAATGGGCAGGTAG
CCGGATCAAGCGTATGCAGCCGCCGCATTGCATCAGCCATGATGGATACTTTCTCGGCAGGAGCAAGGTG
AGATGACAGGAGATCCTGCCCCGGCACTTCGCCCAATAGCAGCCAGTCCCTTCCCGCTTCAGTGACAACG
TCGAGCACAGCTGCGCAAGGAACGCCCGTCGTGGCCAGCCACGATAGCCGCGCTGCCTCGTCCTGCAGTT
CATTCAGGGCACCGGACAGGTCGGTCTTGACAAAAAGAACCGGGCGCCCCTGCGCTGACAGCCGGAACAC
GGCGGCATCAGAGCAGCCGATTGTCTGTTGTGCCCAGTCATAGCCGAATAGCCTCTCCACCCAAGCGGCC
GGAGAACCTGCGTGCAATCCATCTTGTTCAATCATGCGAAACGATCCTCATCCTGTCTCTTGATCAGATC
CGAAAATGGATATACAAGCTCCCGGGAGCTTTTTGCAAAAGCCTAGGCCTCCAAAAAAGCCTCCTCACTA
CTTCTGGAATA
Features (pLannotate 1.2.2; 16 found; start..end, strand, type, name):
    294..722     -  rep_origin     f1 ori (sequence partly withheld): f1 bacteriophage origin of replication; arrow indicates direction of (+) strand synthesis
    743..764     -  promoter       SV40 promoter (fragment): SV40 enhancer and early promoter
    768..798     -  polyA_signal   bGH poly(A) signal (fragment): bovine growth hormone polyadenylation signal
    805..872     -  misc_RNA       tracrRNA (fragment): trans-activating CRISPR RNA for the Streptococcus pyogenes CRISPR/Cas9 system
    919..1009    -  promoter       H1 promoter: human H1 RNA promoter
   1063..1167    +  promoter       AmpR promoter: bla
   1168..2028    +  CDS            AmpR: β-lactamase; bla; confers resistance to ampicillin, carbenicillin, and related antibiotics
   2199..2787    +  rep_origin     ori: high-copy-number ColE1/pMB1/pBR322/pUC origin of replication
   2970..3062    +  CDS            lacI (fragment): lac repressor; lacI; The lac repressor binds to the lac operator to inhibit transcription in E. coli. This inhibition can be relieved by adding lactose or isopropyl-β-D-thiogalactopyranoside (IPTG).
   3075..3096    +  protein_bind   CAP binding site: CAP binding activates transcription in the presence of cAMP. E. coli catabolite activator protein
   3111..3141    +  promoter       lac promoter: promoter for the E. coli lac operon
   3149..3165    +  protein_bind   lac operator: The lac repressor binds to the lac operator to inhibit transcription in E. coli. This inhibition can be relieved by adding lactose or isopropyl-β-D-thiogalactopyranoside (IPTG). lac repressor encoded by lacI
   3238..3359    -  polyA_signal   SV40 poly(A) signal: SV40 polyadenylation signal
   3354..3512    -  CDS            ble (fragment): BLE_KLEPN - Experimental evidence at protein level: Swiss-Prot protein existence level 1. Binding protein with a strong affinity to the bleomycin family of antibiotics. Binds to CL990; an antimitotic-antibiotic compound. From Klebsiella pneumoniae.
   3536..4327    -  CDS            neo: KKA2_KLEPN - Also known as kan, nptII. Experimental evidence at protein level: Swiss-Prot protein existence level 1. Resistance to kanamycin, neomycin, paromomycin, ribostamycin, butirosin and gentamicin B. From Klebsiella pneumoniae.
   4394..280     -  promoter       SV40 promoter (across the origin): SV40 enhancer and early promoter
