[The description below was written by a language model from this plasmid's Addgene catalogue record and pLannotate feature annotations shown in this document.]
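Description:
pCDNA-H1-sgRNA-mTZAP is a small (about 4.4 kb) mammalian CRISPR guide-RNA expression plasmid built on the pCDNA-H1-sgRNA backbone. It carries a single guide RNA directed against exon 2 of mouse TZAP (Zbtb48, also known as Hkr3), a gene described in the associated work as encoding a telomere-associated protein involved in telomere length control. The human H1 RNA promoter, an RNA polymerase III promoter suited to producing short, uncapped transcripts, drives the guide. Immediately downstream on the same strand the annotation detects a Streptococcus pyogenes tracrRNA-derived scaffold, so the transcript is a chimeric sgRNA compatible with SpCas9. No Cas9 coding sequence is annotated, so the nuclease must be provided from a separate source. The cloning sites used to insert the guide are not recorded.

In E. coli, the plasmid is propagated through a high-copy ColE1/pUC-type origin and selected with ampicillin via the β-lactamase gene and its native promoter. An f1 origin is also present. For mammalian cells, the SV40 enhancer/early promoter drives a neomycin phosphotransferase (neo) gene terminated by an SV40 polyadenylation signal, which in principle allows G418 selection of transfected cells, although the record does not list a mammalian selection marker. The remaining annotations appear to be non-functional backbone remnants: short fragments of the bGH poly(A) signal, a second SV40 promoter piece, ble, lacI and the lac promoter/operator region. The plasmid is intended for Cas9-mediated disruption of TZAP in mouse cells.
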