Addgene plasmid #87187: pCDNA-H1-sgRNA-mTZAP
Purpose: guideRNA targeting exon2 of mouse TZAP
Depositing lab: Eros Lazzerini Denchi. Depositing organization: Scripps California (The Scripps Research Institute). Publication: TZAP: A telomere-associated protein involved in telomere length control. Li JS, Miralles Fuste J, Simavorian T, Bartocci C, Tsai J, Karlseder J, Lazzerini Denchi E. Science. 2017 Jan 12. pii: aah6752. doi: 10.1126/science.aah6752. PubMed 28082411.
Backbone
  Vector backbone: pCDNA-H1-sgRNA
  Vector type: Mammalian Expression, CRISPR
Growth in bacteria
  Bacterial resistance: Ampicillin, 100 μg/mL
  Growth temperature: 37°C
  Growth strain: DH5alpha
  Copy number: High Copy
Gene/Insert
  Gene/Insert name: TZAP
  gRNA/shRNA sequence: TGTGGGACATTCGACCGGAA
  Species: M. musculus (mouse)
  Entrez Gene: Zbtb48 (a.k.a. 0610011D15Rik, AI327031, Hkr3, TZAP)
  Promoter: H1
  Cloning method: Restriction Enzyme; 5′ cloning site unknown (unknown if destroyed); 3′ cloning site unknown (unknown if destroyed)
  Sequencing primers: 5′ H1
Terms and licenses: Academic/Nonprofit Terms; Industry Terms: Not Available to Industry
How to cite: pCDNA-H1-sgRNA-mTZAP was a gift from Eros Lazzerini Denchi (Addgene plasmid # 87187 ; http://n2t.net/addgene:87187 ; RRID:Addgene_87187)
